Addgene plasmid #34370: KHBD00222
Depositing lab: Bart Deplancke. Depositing organization: Swiss Federal Institute of Technology (EPFL). Publication: Automated protein-DNA interaction screening of Drosophila regulatory elements. Korneel Hens, Jean-Daniel Feuz, Alina Isakova, Antonina Lagovitina, Andreas Massouras, Julien Bryois, Patrick Callaerts, Susan E. Celniker, Bart Deplancke. Nat Methods. 2011 Oct 30;8(12):1065-70. 10.1038/nmeth.1763 PubMed 22037703.
Backbone
  Vector backbone: pDONR221
  Backbone manufacturer: Invitrogen
  Backbone size w/o insert (bp): 2536
  Vector type: Gateway Donor Vector
Growth in bacteria
  Bacterial resistance: Kanamycin, 50 μg/mL
  Growth temperature: 37°C
  Growth strain: DH5alpha
  Copy number: High Copy
Gene/Insert
  Gene/Insert name: CG1832 (alt names: FBgn0032979; CG1832)
  Species: D. melanogaster (fly)
  Insert size (bp): 1683
  Entrez Gene: CG1832 (a.k.a. Dmel_CG1832, Dmel\CG1832)
  Cloning method: Gateway Cloning
  Sequencing primers: 5′ M13F; 3′ M13R
Terms and licenses: Academic/Nonprofit Terms; Industry Terms: Not Available to Industry
Depositor comments: Please note that the ORFs in this collection were cloned open-ended (without a stop codon).
How to cite: KHBD00222 was a gift from Bart Deplancke (Addgene plasmid # 34370 ; http://n2t.net/addgene:34370 ; RRID:Addgene_34370)
