[The description below was written by a language model from this plasmid's Addgene catalogue record.]
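Description:
KHBD00222 is a Gateway entry-type clone built in the pDONR221 donor backbone, carrying the open reading frame of the Drosophila melanogaster gene CG1832 (FBgn0032979). The insert is recorded as 1683 bp in a backbone of about 2.5 kb once the donor cassette has been replaced, and it was introduced by Gateway recombination cloning. The plasmid is maintained in E. coli as a high-copy construct under kanamycin selection. No feature table is provided, so the exact layout of recombination sites and the origin of replication is not documented here. As a general matter, an ORF recombined into a pDONR vector ends up flanked by attL sites that allow its transfer into attR-containing destination vectors. M13 forward and reverse primer sites flank the insert for sequence verification.

The construct contains no promoter intended to drive expression of the insert, and the record lists no tags or reporters. It is a shuttle and storage clone rather than an expression vector. The depositor notes that ORFs in this collection were cloned open-ended, without a stop codon, which permits in-frame C-terminal fusions after transfer to a suitable destination vector, in addition to N-terminal fusions. The clone belongs to a Drosophila ORF collection associated with work on automated screening of protein–DNA interactions at fly regulatory elements. This suggests its intended use is as a source of the CG1832 coding sequence for generating fusion constructs for such interaction assays. The record does not specify particular destination vectors or describe the function of the CG1832 protein.
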