>Addgene plasmid #34370 | KHBD00222 | depositor partial sequence | sequence record 40937 | KHBD00222 sequence 1683 bps
ATGGAAGACCTTACCAAAAACATTATCTTCACAAATGCCATTAATGGGCAACCGGCCACAATTCAATACC
AGACGGCGGATGGCACCATTCTTAAACAGCCCAAAATAGAGGGCCAAAAAACGGAGCAGCAGCCTACCTT
CTATTACACGACAAATGGCAATGGCGGTACCGTCAATCTCGCACAGCTGGCCACCACAGACGACAATAAG
ACGTGTTATATAGCCCAGCCCGTGGGCGGATACAATTACGCCCTGGTCAACGGAATGCCTCTCAATCAGG
GTGCAGCTCTTGGCATCGCCACGGTAGACGCACAAGGCCGCATCCAGATTGTCAATCAAAATAAGCCAAT
TGCAGCTAACACCATATCCAACATAAGCTTTAAGTGTGACGTATGTTCAGATATGTTCCCTCATTTGGCA
CTTCTTAATGCTCATAAGCGGATGCATACAGACGGGGAACAGCAGCAACAACAGCAACATAACGCCCAAG
CGGGCGGCGATTCTATTGCCGTGGTCAGCGCGCAGGGGCTTGTGCAGGCACAGAACATTATTGGAAATGG
TCAGATGGGCCAGATACAGATTGTGTCTTCTGACACGCTGGAGCCGGTTCAGCAATCTGTAATGCAGCAG
CAGCAACATGAGTCAAAGGCAAGCAAGTGCATAAATTGTGGAAGCTCTATGCTGCAGCAGTCCAAACGCA
AAGGTCCAAAGCAGGTGCGCTGCGAGTCCTGCATGCAGGCTGAACAAACAGCGCAACAACAACAGCAGCT
CTTCGTCGCCCAAGACGGTCAAATGGCGCATCCCGTGCAAATCATATCAACGACTCCTCAGGCCCAAGCA
CAACTTCAGCAAATTGTGGCTGCACAGACTGGCGGTACAACGCCAAAGCGAGAGGCGAGCAGTGGGTCTG
GCCATCATCCTGTGAAAAAACGAAATTCCCAGCAGATGACCAAATGCCAGAAATGCAATGGCTCCGGCGT
GGTGCTAGTGGGGCAGCACTCCCATGCTTCACACAGCGGGGTGGGCGGATCGGTAAAGCAATCAGTTACT
GTTAAAACTGAAAATCCGTCCAAACCCTTCAGTTGTAATATATGTGGTGGTCTGTTTTCACGTTACTCAA
GTCTGTGGTCCCATAAAAAGCTGCACAGCGGTGAAAAAAACTACAAGTGCAGCATCTGTGGATTGGCCTT
TGCTAAAGCCGTATATTTGAAAAACCACGCGCGCATTCATACAGGCGAGAAACCCTATAAATGCCAAACC
TGCGGCATGCAGTTTTCACAGTCACCACACCTCAAGAACCATGAACGCACGCACAGTGGCGAGCGGCCCT
ATGTGTGCGGTGTTTGCGACAAAGGATTTGCGCGCCACGCTACTCTTTGGAATCATAGGCGCATTCACAC
GGGCGAAAAGCCATACAAGTGTGAAATTTGTGGATCGGCCTTTTCTCAGGCGGCGCACCTTAAGAACCAC
GCAAAGGTGCACTCCGGAGAAAAACCCTACAAGTGCGAGATTTGCTCTGCAGCATTCGCTGATCGTTTTG
CACTCAAGCGTCACCGCGGCATACACCAAAAGTACGGCCAAACTGCTCCTCGCCAGACCAGCAGCGATGG
GATGATAGTGCATAAGCAGGAGATTCCTGACATGGAGGATGAGGCCCAACAGGAAGTGATTATCGGTGGG
TTA
