>Addgene plasmid #34370 | KHBD00222 | addgene partial sequence | sequence record 42079 | M13-Rev 5'-CAGGAAACAGCTATGACC-3'
TTTATTTTGACTGATAGTGACCTGTTCGTTGCAACAAATTGATAAGCAATGCTTTCTTATAATGCCAACT
TTGTACAAGAAAGTTGGCAATAACCCACCGATAATCACTTCCTGTTGGGCCTCATCCTCCATGTCAGGAA
TCTCCTGCTTATGCACTATCATCCCATCGCTGCTGGTCTGGCGAGGAGCAGTTTGGCCGTACTTTTGGTG
TATGCCGCGGTGACGCTTGAGTGCAAAACGATCAGCGAATGCTGCAGAGCAAATCTCGCACTTGTAGGGT
TTTTCTCCGGAGTGCACCTTTGCGTGGTTCTTAAGGTGCGCCGCCTGAGAAAAGGCCGATCCACAAATTT
CACACTTGTATGGCTTTTCGCCCGTGTGAATGCGCCTATGATTCCAAAGAGTAGCGTGGCGCGCAAATCC
TTTGTCGCAAACACCGCACACATAGGGCCGCTCGCCACTGTGCGTGCGTTCATGGTTCTTGAGGTGTGGT
GACTGTGAAAACTGCATGCCGCAGGTTTGGCATTTATAGGGTTTCTCGCCTGTATGAATGCGCGCGTGGT
TTTTCAAATATACGGCTTTAGCAAAGGCCAATCCACAGATGCTGCACTTGTAGTTTTTTTCACCGCTGTG
CA
